>Addgene plasmid #154922 | pKDsgRNA-hisF | addgene full sequence | sequence record 311761 | Addgene NGS Result
CATCGATTTATTATGACAACTTGACGGCTACATCATTCACTTTTTCTTCACAACCGGCACGGAACTCGCT
CGGGCTGGCCCCGGTGCATTTTTTAAATACCCGCGAGAAGTAGAGTTGATCGTCAAAACCAACATTGCGA
CCGACGGTGGCGATAGGCATCCGGGTGGTGCTCAAAAGCAGCTTCGCCTGGCTGATACGTTGGTCCTCGC
GCCAGCTTAAGACGCTAATCCCTAACTGCTGGCGGAAAAGATGTGACAGACGCGACGGCGACAAGCAAAC
ATGCTGTGCGACGCTGGCGATATCAAAATTGCTGTCTGCCAGGTGATCGCTGATGTACTGACAAGCCTCG
CGTACCCGATTATCCATCGGTGGATGGAGCGACTCGTTAATCGCTTCCATGCGCCGCAGTAACAATTGCT
CAAGCAGATTTATCGCCAGCAGCTCCGAATAGCGCCCTTCCCCTTGCCCGGCGTTAATGATTTGCCCAAA
CAGGTCGCTGAAATGCGGCTGGTGCGCTTCATCCGGGCGAAAGAACCCCGTATTGGCAAATATTGACGGC
CAGTTAAGCCATTCATGCCAGTAGGCGCGCGGACGAAAGTAAACCCACTGGTGATACCATTCGCGAGCCT
CCGGATGACGACCGTAGTGATGAATCTCTCCTGGCGGGAACAGCAAAATATCACCCGGTCGGCAAACAAA
TTCTCGTCCCTGATTTTTCACCACCCCCTGACCGCGAATGGTGAGATTGAGAATATAACCTTTCATTCCC
AGCGGTCGGTCGATAAAAAAATCGAGATAACCGTTGGCCTCAATCGGCGTTAAACCCGCCACCAGATGGG
CATTAAACGAGTATCCCGGCAGCAGGGGATCATTTTGCGCTTCAGCCATACTTTTCATACTCCCGCCATT
CAGAGAAGAAACCAATTGTCCATATTGCATCAGACATTGCCGTCACTGCGTCTTTTACTGGCTCTTCTCG
CTAACCAAACCGGTAACCCCGCTTATTAAAAGCATTCTGTAACAAAGCGGGACCAAAGCCATGACAAAAA
CGCGTAACAAAAGTGTCTATAATCACGGCAGAAAAGTCCACATTGATTATTTGCACGGCGTCACACTTTG
CTATGCCATAGCATTTTTATCCATAAGATTAGCGGATCCTACCTGACGCTTTTTATCGCAACTCTCTACT
GTTTCTCCATACCCGTTTTTTTGGGAATTCGAGCTCTAAGGAGGTTATAAAAAATGGATATTAATACTGA
AACTGAGATCAAGCAAAAGCATTCACTAACCCCCTTTCCTGTTTTCCTAATCAGCCCGGCATTTCGCGGG
CGATATTTTCACAGCTATTTCAGGAGTTCAGCCATGAACGCTTATTACATTCAGGATCGTCTTGAGGCTC
AGAGCTGGGCGCGTCACTACCAGCAGCTCGCCCGTGAAGAGAAAGAGGCAGAACTGGCAGACGACATGGA
AAAAGGCCTGCCCCAGCACCTGTTTGAATCGCTATGCATCGATCATTTGCAACGCCACGGGGCCAGCAAA
AAATCCATTACCCGTGCGTTTGATGACGATGTTGAGTTTCAGGAGCGCATGGCAGAACACATCCGGTACA
TGGTTGAAACCATTGCTCACCACCAGGTTGATATTGATTCAGAGGTATAAAACGAATGAGTACTGCACTC
GCAACGCTGGCTGGGAAGCTGGCTGAACGTGTCGGCATGGATTCTGTCGACCCACAGGAACTGATCACCA
CTCTTCGCCAGACGGCATTTAAAGGTGATGCCAGCGATGCGCAGTTCATCGCATTACTGATCGTTGCCAA
CCAGTACGGCCTTAATCCGTGGACGAAAGAAATTTACGCCTTTCCTGATAAGCAGAATGGCATCGTTCCG
GTGGTGGGCGTTGATGGCTGGTCCCGCATCATCAATGAAAACCAGCAGTTTGATGGCATGGACTTTGAGC
AGGACAATGAATCCTGTACATGCCGGATTTACCGCAAGGACCGTAATCATCCGATCTGCGTTACCGAATG
GATGGATGAATGCCGCCGCGAACCATTCAAAACTCGCGAAGGCAGAGAAATCACGGGGCCGTGGCAGTCG
CATCCCAAACGGATGTTACGTCATAAAGCCATGATTCAGTGTGCCCGTCTGGCCTTCGGATTTGCTGGTA
TCTATGACAAGGATGAAGCCGAGCGCATTGTCGAAAATACTGCATACACTGCAGAACGTCAGCCGGAACG
CGACATCACTCCGGTTAACGATGAAACCATGCAGGAGATTAACACTCTGCTGATCGCCCTGGATAAAACA
TGGGATGACGACTTATTGCCGCTCTGTTCCCAGATATTTCGCCGCGACATTCGTGCATCGTCAGAACTGA
CACAGGCCGAAGCAGTAAAAGCTCTTGGATTCCTGAAACAGAAAGCCGCAGAGCAGAAGGTGGCAGCATG
ACACCGGACATTATCCTGCAGCGTACCGGGATCGATGTGAGAGCTGTCGAACAGGGGGATGATGCGTGGC
ACAAATTACGGCTCGGCGTCATCACCGCTTCAGAAGTTCACAACGTGATAGCAAAACCCCGCTCCGGAAA
GAAGTGGCCTGACATGAAAATGTCCTACTTCCACACCCTGCTTGCTGAGGTTTGCACCGGTGTGGCTCCG
GAAGTTAACGCTAAAGCACTGGCCTGGGGAAAACAGTACGAGAACGACGCCAGAACCCTGTTTGAATTCA
CTTCCGGCGTGAATGTTACTGAATCCCCGATCATCTATCGCGACGAAAGTATGCGTACCGCCTGCTCTCC
CGATGGTTTATGCAGTGACGGCAACGGCCTTGAACTGAAATGCCCGTTTACCTCCCGGGATTTCATGAAG
TTCCGGCTCGGTGGTTTCGAGGCCATAAAGTCAGCTTACATGGCCCAGGTGCAGTACAGCATGTGGGTGA
CGCGAAAAAATGCCTGGTACTTTGCCAACTATGACCCGCGTATGAAGCGTGAAGGCCTGCATTATGTCGT
GATTGAGCGGGATGAAAAGTACATGGCGAGTTTTGACGAGATCGTGCCGGAGTTCATCGAAAAAATGGAC
GAGGCACTGGCTGAAATTGGTTTTGTATTTGGGGAGCAATGGCGATGACGCATCCTCACGATAATATCCG
GGTAGGCGCAATCACTTTCGTCTACTCCGTTACAAAGCGAGGCTGGGTATTTCCCGGCCTTTCTGTTATC
CGAAATCCACTGAAAGCACAGCGGCTGGCTGAGGAGATAAATAATAAACGAGGGGCTGTATGCACAAAGC
ATCTTCTGTTGAGTTAAGAACGAGTATCGAGATGGCACATAGCCTTGCTCAAATTGGAATCAGGTTTGTG
CCAATACCAGTAGAAACAGACGAAGAATCCATGGGTATGGACAGTTTTCCCTTTGATATGTAACGGTGAA
CAGTTGTTCTACTTTTGTTTGTTAGTCTTGATGCTTCACTGATAGATACAAGAGCCATAAGAACCTCAGA
TCCTTCCGTATTTAGCCAGTATGTTCTCTAGTGTGGTTCGTTGTTTTTGCGTGAGCCATGAGAACGAACC
ATTGAGATCATACTTACTTTGCATGTCACTCAAAAATTTTGCCTCAAAACTGGTGAGCTGAATTTTTGCA
GTTAAAGCATCGTGTAGTGTTTTTCTTAGTCCGTTATGTAGGTAGGAATCTGATGTAATGGTTGTTGGTA
TTTTGTCACCATTCATTTTTATCTGGTTGTTCTCAAGTTCGGTTACGAGATCCATTTGTCTATCTAGTTC
AACTTGGAAAATCAACGTATCAGTCGGGCGGCCTCGCTTATCAACCACCAATTTCATATTGCTGTAAGTG
TTTAAATCTTTACTTATTGGTTTCAAAACCCATTGGTTAAGCCTTTTAAACTCATGGTAGTTATTTTCAA
GCATTAACATGAACTTAAATTCATCAAGGCTAATCTCTATATTTGCCTTGTGAGTTTTCTTTTGTGTTAG
TTCTTTTAATAACCACTCATAAATCCTCATAGAGTATTTGTTTTCAAAAGACTTAACATGTTCCAGATTA
TATTTTATGAATTTTTTTAACTGGAAAAGATAAGGCAATATCTCTTCACTAAAAACTAATTCTAATTTTT
CGCTTGAGAACTTGGCATAGTTTGTCCACTGGAAAATCTCAAAGCCTTTAACCAAAGGATTCCTGATTTC
CACAGTTCTCGTCATCAGCTCTCTGGTTGCTTTAGCTAATACACCATAAGCATTTTCCCTACTGATGTTC
ATCATCTGAACGTATTGGTTATAAGTGAACGATACCGTCCGTTCTTTCCTTGTAGGGTTTTCAATCGTGG
GGTTGAGTAGTGCCACACAGCATAAAATTAGCTTGGTTTCATGCTCCGTTAAGTCATAGCGACTAATCGC
TAGTTCATTTGCTTTGAAAACAACTAATTCAGACATACATCTCAATTGGTCTAGGTGATTTTAATCACTA
TACCAATTGAGATGGGCTAGTCAATGATAATTACTAGTCCTTTTCCTTTGAGTTGTGGGTATCTGTAAAT
TCTGCTAGACCTTTGCTGGAAAACTTGTAAATTCTGCTAGACCCTCTGTAAATTCCGCTAGACCTTTGTG
TGTTTTTTTTGTTTATATTCAAGTGGTTATAATTTATAGAATAAAGAAAGAATAAAAAAAGATAAAAAGA
ATAGATCCCAGCCCTGTGTATAACTCACTACTTTAGTCAGTTCCGCAGTATTACAAAAGGATGTCGCAAA
CGCTGTTTGCTCCTCTACAAAACAGACCTTAAAACCCTAAAGGCTTAAGTAGCACCCTCGCAAGCTCGGT
TGCGGCCGCAATCGGGCAAATCGCTGAATATTCCTTTTGTCTCCGACCATCAGGCACCTGAGTCGCTGTC
TTTTTCGTGACATTCAGTTCGCTGCGCTCACGGCTCTGGCAGTGAATGGGGGTAAATGGCACTACAGGCG
CCTTTTATGGATTCATGCAAGGAAACTACCCATAATACAAGAAAAGCCCGTCACGGGCTTCTCAGGGCGT
TTTATGGCGGGTCTGCTATGTGGTGCTATCTGACTTTTTGCTGTTCAGCAGTTCCTGCCCTCTGATTTTC
CAGTCTGACCACTTCGGATTATCCCGTGACAGGTCATTCAGACTGGCTAATGCACCCAGTAAGGCAGCGG
TATCATCAACGGGGTCTGACGCTCAGTGGAACGAAAACTCACGTTAAGGGATTTTGGTCATGAGATTATC
AGCTTTCGCTAAGGATGATTTCTGGAATTCTTCCCTATCAGTGATAGAGATTGACATCCCTATCAGTGAT
AGAGATACTGAGCACCGCTTCCAGCGATGGCCGTGGTTTTAGAGCTAGAAATAGCAAGTTAAAATAAGGC
TAGTCCGTTATCAACTTGAAAAAGTGGCACCGAGTCGGTGCTTTTTTTGAAGCTTGGGCCCGAACAAAAA
CTCATCTCAGAAGAGGATCTGAATAGCGCCGTCGACCATCATCATCATCATCATTGAGTTTAAACGGTCT
CCAGCTTGGCTGTTTTGGCGGATGAGAGAAGATTTTCAGCCTGATACAGATTAAATCAGAACGCAGAAGC
GGTCTGATAAAACAGAATTTGCCTGGCGGCAGTAGCGCGGTGGTCCCACCTGACCCCATGCCGAACTCAG
AAGTGAAACGCCGTAGCGCCGATGGTAGTGTGGGGTCTCCCCATGCGAGAGTAGGGAACTGCCAGGCATC
AAATAAAACGAAAGGCTCAGTCGAAAGACTGGGCCTTTCGTTTTATCTGTTGTTTGTCGGTGAACTGGAT
CCTTACTCGAGTCTAGACTGCAGGCGGATCTTCACCTAGATCCTTTTAAATTAAAAATGAAGTTTTAAAT
CAATCTAAAGTATATATGAGTAAACTTGGTCTGCTGACAGGACATTATTTGCCGACTACCTTGGTGATCT
CGCCTTTCACGTAGTGGACAAATTCTTCCAACTGATCTGCGCGCGAGGCCAAGCGATCTTCTTCTTGTCC
AAGATAAGCCTGTCTAGCTTCAAGTATGACGGGCTGATACTGGGCCGGCAGGCGCTCCATTGCCCAGTCG
GCAGCGACATCCTTCGGCGCGATTTTGCCGGTTACTGCGCTGTACCAAATGCGGGACAACGTAAGCACTA
CATTTCGCTCATCGCCAGCCCAGTCGGGCGGCGAGTTCCATAGCGTTAAGGTTTCATTTAGCGCCTCAAA
TAGATCCTGTTCAGGAACCGGATCAAAGAGTTCCTCCGCCGCTGGACCTACCAAGGCAACGCTATGTTCT
CTTGCTTTTGTCAGCAAGATAGCCAGATCAATGTCGATCGTGGCTGGCTCGAAGATACCTGCAAGAATGT
CATTGCGCTGCCATTCTCCAAATTGCAGTTCGCGCTTAGCTGGATAACGCCACGGAATGATGTCGTCGTG
CACAACAATGGTGACTTCTACAGCGCGGAGAATCTCGCTCTCTCCAGGGGAAGCCGAAGTTTCCAAAAGG
TCGTTGATCAAAGCTCGCCGCGTTGTTTCATCAAGCCTTACGGTCACCGTAACCAGCAAATCAATATCAC
TGTGTGGCTTCAGGCCGCCATCCACTGCGGAGCCGTACAAATGTACGGCCAGCAACGTCGGTTCGAGATG
GCGCTCGATGACGCCAACTACCTCTGATAGTTGAGTCGATACTTCGGCGATCACCGCTTCCCTCATACTC
TTCCTTTTTCAATATTATTGAAGCATTTATCAGGGTTATTGTCTCATGAGCGGATACATATTTGAATGTA
TTTAGAAAAATAAACAAATAGCTAGCTCACTCGGTCGCTACCAGGGTTATTGTCTCATGAGCGGATACAT
ATTTGAATGTATTTAGAAAAATAAACAAATAGGGGTTCCGCGCACATTTCCCCGAAAAGTGCCACCTG
Features (pLannotate 1.2.2; 18 found; start..end, strand, type, name):
     14..889     -  CDS            araC: ARAC_ECOLI - Experimental evidence at protein level: Swiss-Prot protein existence level 1. Transcription factor that regulates the expression of several genes involved in the transport and metabolism of L-arabinose (PubMed:4362626, PubMed:328165, PubMed:6251457, PubMed:2962192, PubMed:6319708, PubMed:2231717, PubMed:1447222). Functions both as a positive and a negative regulator (PubMed:328165, PubMed:6251457). In the presence of arabinose, activates the expression of the araBAD, araE, araFGH and araJ promoters (PubMed:4362626, PubMed:328165, PubMed:6251457, PubMed:2962192, PubMed:6319708, Pub
    916..1200    +  promoter       araBAD promoter: araBAD; promoter of the L-arabinose operon of E. coli; the araC regulatory gene is transcribed in the opposite direction (Guzman et al., 1995)
   1244..1660    +  CDS            Gam: inhibitor of the host RecBCD nuclease in the λ Red system; gam; protects the double-stranded DNA substrate for recombination
   1666..2451    +  CDS            Beta: single-stranded DNA binding recombinase in the λ Red system; bet; mediates pairing of a single-stranded DNA with a complementary target
   2448..3128    +  CDS            Exo: 5' to 3' double-stranded DNA exonuclease in the λ Red system; exo; creates 3' single-stranded DNA tails
   3129..3373    +  terminator     λ tL3 terminator: transcription terminator tL3 from phage λ
   3496..4446    -  CDS            Rep101(Ts): temperature-sensitive version of the RepA protein needed for replication with the pSC101 origin (Armstrong et al., 1984); rep101 encoding an A56V mutation
   4494..4716    -  rep_origin     pSC101 ori: low-copy replication origin that requires the Rep101 protein
   5251..5272    -  terminator     bacterial terminator (fragment): putative bacterial transcription terminator
   5282..5300    +  protein_bind   tet operator: tetO; bacterial operator O2 for the tetR and tetA genes tetracycline repressor TetR
   5306..5325    +  promoter       H1-2O2 promoter (fragment): doxycycline-inducible variant of the human H1 RNA promoter (Henriksen et al., 2007)
   5356..5431    +  misc_RNA       gRNA scaffold: guide RNA scaffold for the Streptococcus pyogenes CRISPR/Cas9 system
   5497..5514    +  CDS            capTEV™ (fragment): composite tag for in vivo biotinylation, TEV protease cleavage, and 6xHis tagging
   5621..5736    +  ncRNA          5S rRNA: Accession: RF00001 - 5S ribosomal RNA
   5740..5786    +  terminator     rrnB T1 terminator: transcription terminator T1 from the E. coli rrnB gene
   5925..6716    -  CDS            SmR: aminoglycoside adenylyltransferase (Murphy, 1985); aadA; confers resistance to spectinomycin and streptomycin
   6717..6808    -  promoter       AmpR promoter: bla
   6832..6902    -  promoter       AmpR promoter (fragment): bla
