[The description below was written by a language model from this plasmid's Addgene catalogue record and pLannotate feature annotations shown in this document.]
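Description:
pKDsgRNA-hisF is a low-copy bacterial plasmid built on the pKD46 backbone that combines recombineering functions with a CRISPR guide RNA for genome editing in E. coli. It replicates from the pSC101 origin with the temperature-sensitive Rep101 (A56V) replication protein, so it is maintained at a permissive temperature of 30°C and can in principle be cured by growth at higher temperature. Selection is by spectinomycin, conferred by the aadA (SmR) aminoglycoside adenylyltransferase gene, which is driven by an AmpR (bla) promoter.

The plasmid carries two independently inducible modules. The first is the λ Red operon inherited from pKD46. Gam inhibits the host RecBCD nuclease, Beta anneals single-stranded DNA to its complementary target, and Exo resects double-stranded ends. All three are expressed from the araBAD promoter under control of the divergently transcribed araC regulator and are terminated by λ tL3, so arabinose switches on recombination functions. The second module is a single guide RNA directed against the E. coli hisF gene. It consists of a spacer fused to the Streptococcus pyogenes Cas9 scaffold, placed downstream of a tet operator-containing pTet promoter and followed by rrnB-derived sequence including the T1 terminator. Guide expression is induced with anhydrotetracycline. No tetR or Cas9 gene appears in the feature table, so these would have to be supplied elsewhere, such as from a companion plasmid or the host. A few short annotated fragments (an H1-2O2 promoter piece and a capTEV tag piece) are probably incidental matches to the tet-regulated promoter region and adjacent sequence rather than functional parts.

The construct is suited to Cas9-assisted recombineering or counterselection at the hisF locus. The associated work examined how non-target sites affect on-target CRISPR-Cas cutting rates.
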