Addgene plasmid #154922: pKDsgRNA-hisF
Purpose: aTc inducible gRNA targeting hisF along with arabinose-inducible lambda red enzymes
Depositing lab: Michael Lynch. Depositing organization: Duke University. Publication: CRISPR-Cas "Non-Target" Sites Inhibit On-Target Cutting Rates. Moreb EA, Hutmacher M, Lynch MD. CRISPR J. 2020 Dec;3(6):550-561. doi: 10.1089/crispr.2020.0065. PubMed 33346713.
Backbone
  Vector backbone: pKD46
  Vector type: Bacterial Expression, CRISPR, Synthetic Biology
Growth in bacteria
  Bacterial resistance: Spectinomycin, 50 μg/mL
  Growth temperature: 30°C
  Growth strain: DH5alpha
  Copy number: Low Copy
Gene/Insert
  Gene/Insert name: gRNA targeting hisF
  Species: E. coli
  Promoter: pTet
  Cloning method: Unknown
  Sequencing primers: 5′ ttctcagggcgttttatggc
Terms and licenses: Academic/Nonprofit Terms; Industry Terms: Not Available to Industry
How to cite: pKDsgRNA-hisF was a gift from Michael Lynch (Addgene plasmid # 154922 ; http://n2t.net/addgene:154922 ; RRID:Addgene_154922)
